>Addgene plasmid #194895 | FUW-crRNA-2-U6_TRE-dLbCpf1-NLS-hCTCF_Q418A-HA-P2A-tagBFP | addgene full sequence | sequence record 382830 | Addgene NGS Result
GTCGACGGATCGGGAGATCTCCCGATCCCCTATGGTGCACTCTCAGTACAATCTGCTCTGATGCCGCATA
GTTAAGCCAGTATCTGCTCCCTGCTTGTGTGTTGGAGGTCGCTGAGTAGTGCGCGAGCAAAATTTAAGCT
ACAACAAGGCAAGGCTTGACCGACAATTGCATGAAGAATCTGCTTAGGGTTAGGCGTTTTGCGCTGCTTC
GCGATGTACGGGCCAGATATACGCGTTGACATTGATTATTGACTAGTTATTAATAGTAATCAATTACGGG
GTCATTAGTTCATAGCCCATATATGGAGTTCCGCGTTACATAACTTACGGTAAATGGCCCGCCTGGCTGA
CCGCCCAACGACCCCCGCCCATTGACGTCAATAATGACGTATGTTCCCATAGTAACGCCAATAGGGACTT
TCCATTGACGTCAATGGGTGGAGTATTTACGGTAAACTGCCCACTTGGCAGTACATCAAGTGTATCATAT
GCCAAGTACGCCCCCTATTGACGTCAATGACGGTAAATGGCCCGCCTGGCATTATGCCCAGTACATGACC
TTATGGGACTTTCCTACTTGGCAGTACATCTACGTATTAGTCATCGCTATTACCATGGTGATGCGGTTTT
GGCAGTACATCAATGGGCGTGGATAGCGGTTTGACTCACGGGGATTTCCAAGTCTCCACCCCATTGACGT
CAATGGGAGTTTGTTTTGGCACCAAAATCAACGGGACTTTCCAAAATGTCGTAACAACTCCGCCCCATTG
ACGCAAATGGGCGGTAGGCGTGTACGGTGGGAGGTCTATATAAGCAGCGCGTTTTGCCTGTACTGGGTCT
CTCTGGTTAGACCAGATCTGAGCCTGGGAGCTCTCTGGCTAACTAGGGAACCCACTGCTTAAGCCTCAAT
AAAGCTTGCCTTGAGTGCTTCAAGTAGTGTGTGCCCGTCTGTTGTGTGACTCTGGTAACTAGAGATCCCT
CAGACCCTTTTAGTCAGTGTGGAAAATCTCTAGCAGTGGCGCCCGAACAGGGACTTGAAAGCGAAAGGGA
AACCAGAGGAGCTCTCTCGACGCAGGACTCGGCTTGCTGAAGCGCGCACGGCAAGAGGCGAGGGGCGGCG
ACTGGTGAGTACGCCAAAAATTTTGACTAGCGGAGGCTAGAAGGAGAGAGATGGGTGCGAGAGCGTCAGT
ATTAAGCGGGGGAGAATTAGATCGCGATGGGAAAAAATTCGGTTAAGGCCAGGGGGAAAGAAAAAATATA
AATTAAAACATATAGTATGGGCAAGCAGGGAGCTAGAACGATTCGCAGTTAATCCTGGCCTGTTAGAAAC
ATCAGAAGGCTGTAGACAAATACTGGGACAGCTACAACCATCCCTTCAGACAGGATCAGAAGAACTTAGA
TCATTATATAATACAGTAGCAACCCTCTATTGTGTGCATCAAAGGATAGAGATAAAAGACACCAAGGAAG
CTTTAGACAAGATAGAGGAAGAGCAAAACAAAAGTAAGACCACCGCACAGCAAGCGGCCGCTGATCTTCA
GACCTGGAGGAGGAGATATGAGGGACAATTGGAGAAGTGAATTATATAAATATAAAGTAGTAAAAATTGA
ACCATTAGGAGTAGCACCCACCAAGGCAAAGAGAAGAGTGGTGCAGAGAGAAAAAAGAGCAGTGGGAATA
GGAGCTTTGTTCCTTGGGTTCTTGGGAGCAGCAGGAAGCACTATGGGCGCAGCGTCAATGACGCTGACGG
TACAGGCCAGACAATTATTGTCTGGTATAGTGCAGCAGCAGAACAATTTGCTGAGGGCTATTGAGGCGCA
ACAGCATCTGTTGCAACTCACAGTCTGGGGCATCAAGCAGCTCCAGGCAAGAATCCTGGCTGTGGAAAGA
TACCTAAAGGATCAACAGCTCCTGGGGATTTGGGGTTGCTCTGGAAAACTCATTTGCACCACTGCTGTGC
CTTGGAATGCTAGTTGGAGTAATAAATCTCTGGAACAGATTTGGAATCACACGACCTGGATGGAGTGGGA
CAGAGAAATTAACAATTACACAAGCTTAATACACTCCTTAATTGAAGAATCGCAAAACCAGCAAGAAAAG
AATGAACAAGAATTATTGGAATTAGATAAATGGGCAAGTTTGTGGAATTGGTTTAACATAACAAATTGGC
TGTGGTATATAAAATTATTCATAATGATAGTAGGAGGCTTGGTAGGTTTAAGAATAGTTTTTGCTGTACT
TTCTATAGTGAATAGAGTTAGGCAGGGATATTCACCATTATCGTTTCAGACCCACCTCCCAACCCCGAGG
GGACCCGACAGGCCCGAAGGAATAGAAGAAGAAGGTGGAGAGAGAGACAGAGACAGATCCATTCGATTAG
TGAACGGATCGGCACTGCGTGCGCCAATTCTGCAGACAAATGGCAGTATTCATCCACAATTTTAAAAGAA
AAGGGGGGATTGGGGGGTACAGTGCAGGGGAAAGAATAGTAGACATAATAGCAACAGACATACAAACTAA
AGAATTACAAAAACAAATTACAAAAATTCAAAATTTTCGGGTTTATTACAGGGACAGCAGAGATCCAGTT
TGGTTAATTAAAAAAAGACCCCCTTCACATAGAGAGAAGATCTACACTTAGTAGAAATTGACGCTAGCCG
TCCTTTCCACAAGATATATAAAGCCAAGAAATCGAAATACTTTCAAGTTACGGTAAGCATATGATAGTCC
ATTTTAAAACATAATTTTAAAACTGCAAACTACCCAAGAAATTATTACTTTCTACGTCACGTATTTTGTA
CTAATATCTTTGTGTTTACAGTCAAATTAATTCTAATTATCTCTCTAACAGCCTTGTATCGTATATGCAA
ATATGAAGGAATCATGGGAAATAGGCCCTCTTCCTGCCCGACCTTATTGTCTCATGAGCGGATACATATT
TGAATGTATTTAGAAAAATAAACAAATAGGGGTTCCGCGCACATTTCCCCGAAAAGTGCCACCTGGTTTT
AGAGCTAGAAATAGCAAGTTAAAATAAGGCTAGTCCGTTTTTAGCGCGTGCGCCAATTCTGCAGACAAAT
GGCTCTAGATTCGAAGTCTTCAAGAATTGCTCGAGTTTACTCCCTATCAGTGATAGAGAACGTATGAAGA
GTTTACTCCCTATCAGTGATAGAGAACGTATGCAGACTTTACTCCCTATCAGTGATAGAGAACGTATAAG
GAGTTTACTCCCTATCAGTGATAGAGAACGTATGACCAGTTTACTCCCTATCAGTGATAGAGAACGTATC
TACAGTTTACTCCCTATCAGTGATAGAGAACGTATATCCAGTTTACTCCCTATCAGTGATAGAGAACGTA
TAAGCTTTAGGCGTGTACGGTGGGCGCCTATAAAAGCAGAGCTCGTTTAGTGAACCGTCAGATCGCCTGG
AGCAATTCCACAACACTTTTGTCTTATACCAACTTTCCGTACCACTTCCTACCCTCGTAAACCGCGGGCC
CGGGTTCCACCGGTGCCACCATGAGCAAGCTGGAGAAGTTTACAAACTGCTACTCCCTGTCTAAGACCCT
GAGGTTCAAGGCCATCCCTGTGGGCAAGACCCAGGAGAACATCGACAATAAGCGGCTGCTGGTGGAGGAC
GAGAAGAGAGCCGAGGATTATAAGGGCGTGAAGAAGCTGCTGGATCGCTACTATCTGTCTTTTATCAACG
ACGTGCTGCACAGCATCAAGCTGAAGAATCTGAACAATTACATCAGCCTGTTCCGGAAGAAAACCAGAAC
CGAGAAGGAGAATAAGGAGCTGGAGAACCTGGAGATCAATCTGCGGAAGGAGATCGCCAAGGCCTTCAAG
GGCAACGAGGGCTACAAGTCCCTGTTTAAGAAGGATATCATCGAGACAATCCTGCCAGAGTTCCTGGACG
ATAAGGACGAGATCGCCCTGGTGAACAGCTTCAATGGCTTTACCACAGCCTTCACCGGCTTCTTTGATAA
CAGAGAGAATATGTTTTCCGAGGAGGCCAAGAGCACATCCATCGCCTTCAGGTGTATCAACGAGAATCTG
ACCCGCTACATCTCTAATATGGACATCTTCGAGAAGGTGGACGCCATCTTTGATAAGCACGAGGTGCAGG
AGATCAAGGAGAAGATCCTGAACAGCGACTATGATGTGGAGGATTTCTTTGAGGGCGAGTTCTTTAACTT
TGTGCTGACACAGGAGGGCATCGACGTGTATAACGCCATCATCGGCGGCTTCGTGACCGAGAGCGGCGAG
AAGATCAAGGGCCTGAACGAGTACATCAACCTGTATAATCAGAAAACCAAGCAGAAGCTGCCTAAGTTTA
AGCCACTGTATAAGCAGGTGCTGAGCGATCGGGAGTCTCTGAGCTTCTACGGCGAGGGCTATACATCCGA
TGAGGAGGTGCTGGAGGTGTTTAGAAACACCCTGAACAAGAACAGCGAGATCTTCAGCTCCATCAAGAAG
CTGGAGAAGCTGTTCAAGAATTTTGACGAGTACTCTAGCGCCGGCATCTTTGTGAAGAACGGCCCCGCCA
TCAGCACAATCTCCAAGGATATCTTCGGCGAGTGGAACGTGATCCGGGACAAGTGGAATGCCGAGTATGA
CGATATCCACCTGAAGAAGAAGGCCGTGGTGACCGAGAAGTACGAGGACGATCGGAGAAAGTCCTTCAAG
AAGATCGGCTCCTTTTCTCTGGAGCAGCTGCAGGAGTACGCCGACGCCGATCTGTCTGTGGTGGAGAAGC
TGAAGGAGATCATCATCCAGAAGGTGGATGAGATCTACAAGGTGTATGGCTCCTCTGAGAAGCTGTTCGA
CGCCGATTTTGTGCTGGAGAAGAGCCTGAAGAAGAACGACGCCGTGGTGGCCATCATGAAGGACCTGCTG
GATTCTGTGAAGAGCTTCGAGAATTACATCAAGGCCTTCTTTGGCGAGGGCAAGGAGACAAACAGGGACG
AGTCCTTCTATGGCGATTTTGTGCTGGCCTACGACATCCTGCTGAAGGTGGACCACATCTACGATGCCAT
CCGCAATTATGTGACCCAGAAGCCCTACTCTAAGGATAAGTTCAAGCTGTATTTTCAGAACCCTCAGTTC
ATGGGCGGCTGGGACAAGGATAAGGAGACAGACTATCGGGCCACCATCCTGAGATACGGCTCCAAGTACT
ATCTGGCCATCATGGATAAGAAGTACGCCAAGTGCCTGCAGAAGATCGACAAGGACGATGTGAACGGCAA
TTACGAGAAGATCAACTATAAGCTGCTGCCCGGCCCTAATAAGATGCTGCCAAAGGTGTTCTTTTCTAAG
AAGTGGATGGCCTACTATAACCCCAGCGAGGACATCCAGAAGATCTACAAGAATGGCACATTCAAGAAGG
GCGATATGTTTAACCTGAATGACTGTCACAAGCTGATCGACTTCTTTAAGGATAGCATCTCCCGGTATCC
AAAGTGGTCCAATGCCTACGATTTCAACTTTTCTGAGACAGAGAAGTATAAGGACATCGCCGGCTTTTAC
AGAGAGGTGGAGGAGCAGGGCTATAAGGTGAGCTTCGAGTCTGCCAGCAAGAAGGAGGTGGATAAGCTGG
TGGAGGAGGGCAAGCTGTATATGTTCCAGATCTATAACAAGGACTTTTCCGATAAGTCTCACGGCACACC
CAATCTGCACACCATGTACTTCAAGCTGCTGTTTGACGAGAACAATCACGGACAGATCAGGCTGAGCGGA
GGAGCAGAGCTGTTCATGAGGCGCGCCTCCCTGAAGAAGGAGGAGCTGGTGGTGCACCCAGCCAACTCCC
CTATCGCCAACAAGAATCCAGATAATCCCAAGAAAACCACAACCCTGTCCTACGACGTGTATAAGGATAA
GAGGTTTTCTGAGGACCAGTACGAGCTGCACATCCCAATCGCCATCAATAAGTGCCCCAAGAACATCTTC
AAGATCAATACAGAGGTGCGCGTGCTGCTGAAGCACGACGATAACCCCTATGTGATCGGCATCGCGAGGG
GCGAGCGCAATCTGCTGTATATCGTGGTGGTGGACGGCAAGGGCAACATCGTGGAGCAGTATTCCCTGAA
CGAGATCATCAACAACTTCAACGGCATCAGGATCAAGACAGATTACCACTCTCTGCTGGACAAGAAGGAG
AAGGAGAGGTTCGAGGCCCGCCAGAACTGGACCTCCATCGAGAATATCAAGGAGCTGAAGGCCGGCTATA
TCTCTCAGGTGGTGCACAAGATCTGCGAGCTGGTGGAGAAGTACGATGCCGTGATCGCCCTGGAGGACCT
GAACTCTGGCTTTAAGAATAGCCGCGTGAAGGTGGAGAAGCAGGTGTATCAGAAGTTCGAGAAGATGCTG
ATCGATAAGCTGAACTACATGGTGGACAAGAAGTCTAATCCTTGTGCAACAGGCGGCGCCCTGAAGGGCT
ATCAGATCACCAATAAGTTCGAGAGCTTTAAGTCCATGTCTACCCAGAACGGCTTCATCTTTTACATCCC
TGCCTGGCTGACATCCAAGATCGATCCATCTACCGGCTTTGTGAACCTGCTGAAAACCAAGTATACCAGC
ATCGCCGATTCCAAGAAGTTCATCAGCTCCTTTGACAGGATCATGTACGTGCCCGAGGAGGATCTGTTCG
AGTTTGCCCTGGACTATAAGAACTTCTCTCGCACAGACGCCGATTACATCAAGAAGTGGAAGCTGTACTC
CTACGGCAACCGGATCAGAATCTTCCGGAATCCTAAGAAGAACAACGTGTTCGACTGGGAGGAGGTGTGC
CTGACCAGCGCCTATAAGGAGCTGTTCAACAAGTACGGCATCAATTATCAGCAGGGCGATATCAGAGCCC
TGCTGTGCGAGCAGTCCGACAAGGCCTTCTACTCTAGCTTTATGGCCCTGATGAGCCTGATGCTGCAGAT
GCGGAACAGCATCACAGGCCGCACCGACGTGGATTTTCTGATCAGCCCTGTGAAGAACTCCGACGGCATC
TTCTACGATAGCCGGAACTATGAGGCCCAGGAGAATGCCATCCTGCCAAAGAACGCCGACGCCAATGGCG
CCTATAACATCGCCAGAAAGGTGCTGTGGGCCATCGGCCAGTTCAAGAAGGCCGAGGACGAGAAGCTGGA
TAAGGTGAAGATCGCCATCTCTAACAAGGAGTGGCTGGAGTACGCCCAGACCAGCGTGAAGCACGAATTC
GGTGGCGGAGGCTCGCCAAAAAAGAAGAGAAAGGTAGGTCCAAAGAAAAAACGAAAAGTAGATGGTGGCG
GAGGATCCGAAGGTGATGCAGTCGAAGCCATTGTGGAGGAGTCCGAAACTTTTATTAAAGGAAAGGAGAG
AAAGACTTACCAGAGACGCCGGGAAGGGGGCCAGGAAGAAGATGCCTGCCACTTACCCCAGAACCAGACG
GATGGGGGTGAGGTGGTCCAGGATGTCAACAGCAGTGTACAGATGGTGATGATGGAACAGCTGGACCCCA
CCCTTCTTCAGATGAAGACTGAAGTAATGGAGGGCACAGTGGCTCCAGAAGCAGAGGCTGCTGTGGACGA
TACCCAGATTATAACTTTACAGGTTGTAAATATGGAGGAACAGCCCATAAACATAGGAGAACTTCAGCTT
GTTCAAGTACCTGTTCCTGTGACTGTACCTGTTGCTACCACTTCAGTAGAAGAACTTCAGGGGGCTTATG
AAAATGAAGTGTCTAAAGAGGGCCTTGCGGAAAGTGAACCCATGATATGCCACACCCTACCTTTGCCTGA
AGGGTTTCAGGTGGTTAAAGTGGGGGCCAATGGAGAGGTGGAGACACTAGAACAAGGGGAACTTCCACCC
CAGGAAGATCCTAGTTGGCAAAAAGACCCAGACTATCAGCCACCAGCCAAAAAAACAAAGAAAACCAAAA
AGAGCAAACTGCGTTATACAGAGGAGGGCAAAGATGTAGATGTGTCTGTCTACGATTTTGAGGAAGAACA
GCAGGAGGGTCTGCTATCAGAGGTTAATGCAGAGAAAGTGGTTGGTAATATGAAGCCTCCAAAGCCAACA
AAAATTAAAAAGAAAGGTGTAAAGAAGACATTCCAGTGTGAGCTTTGCAGTTACACGTGTCCACGGCGTT
CAAATTTGGATCGTCACATGAAAAGCCACACTGATGAGAGACCACACAAGTGCCATCTCTGTGGCAGGGC
ATTCAGAACAGTCACCCTCCTGAGGAATCACCTTAACACACACACAGGTACTCGTCCTCACAAGTGCCCA
GACTACGACATGGCCTTTGTGACCAGTGGAGAATTGGTTCGGCATCGTCGTTACAAACACACCCACGAGA
AGCCATTCAAGTGTTCCATGTGCGATTACGCCAGTGTAGAAGTCAGCAAATTAAAACGTCACATTCGCTC
TCATACTGGAGAGCGTCCGTTTCAGTGCAGTTTGTGCAGTTATGCCAGCAGGGACACATACAAGCTGAAA
AGGCACATGAGAACCCATTCAGGGGAAAAGCCTTATGAATGTTATATTTGTCATGCTCGGTTTACCGCAA
GTGGTACCATGAAGATGCACATTTTACAGAAGCACACAGAAAATGTGGCCAAATTTCACTGTCCCCACTG
TGACACAGTCATAGCCCGAAAAAGTGATTTGGGTGTCCACTTGCGAAAGCAGCATTCCTATATTGAGCAA
GGCAAGAAATGCCGTTACTGTGATGCTGTGTTTCATGAGCGCTATGCCCTCATCCAGCATCAGAAGTCAC
ACAAGAATGAGAAGCGCTTTAAGTGTGACCAGTGTGATTACGCTTGTAGACAGGAGAGGCACATGATCAT
GCACAAGCGCACCCACACCGGGGAGAAGCCTTACGCCTGCAGCCACTGCGATAAGACCTTCCGCCAGAAG
CAGCTTCTCGACATGCACTTCAAGCGCTATCACGACCCCAACTTCGTCCCTGCGGCTTTTGTCTGTTCTA
AGTGTGGGAAAACATTTACACGTCGGAATACCATGGCAAGACATGCTGATAATTGTGCTGGCCCAGATGG
CGTAGAGGGGGAAAATGGAGGAGAAACGAAGAAGAGTAAACGTGGAAGAAAAAGAAAGATGCGCTCTAAG
AAAGAAGATTCCTCTGACAGTGAAAATGCTGAACCAGATCTGGACGACAATGAGGATGAGGAGGAGCCTG
CCGTAGAAATTGAACCTGAGCCAGAGCCTCAGCCTGTGACCCCAGCCCCACCACCCGCCAAGAAGCGGAG
AGGACGACCCCCTGGCAGAACCAACCAGCCCAAACAGAACCAGCCAACAGCTATCATTCAGGTTGAAGAC
CAGAATACAGGTGCAATTGAGAACATTATAGTTGAAGTAAAAAAAGAGCCAGATGCTGAGCCCGCAGAGG
GAGAGGAAGAGGAGGCCCAGCCAGCTGCCACAGATGCCCCCAACGGAGACCTCACGCCCGAGATGATCCT
CAGCATGATGGACCGGGTTAACGCATACCCCTACGACGTCCCCGACTACGCCGCCACGAACTTCTCTCTG
TTAAAGCAAGCAGGAGATGTTGAAGAAAACCCCGGGCCTATGAGCGAGCTGATTAAGGAGAACATGCACA
TGAAGCTGTACATGGAGGGCACCGTGGACAACCATCACTTCAAGTGCACATCCGAGGGCGAAGGCAAGCC
CTACGAGGGCACCCAGACCATGAGAATCAAGGTGGTCGAGGGCGGCCCTCTCCCCTTCGCCTTCGACATC
CTGGCTACTAGCTTCCTCTACGGCAGCAAGACCTTCATCAACCACACCCAGGGCATCCCCGACTTCTTCA
AGCAGTCCTTCCCTGAGGGCTTCACATGGGAGAGAGTCACCACATACGAAGACGGGGGCGTGCTGACCGC
TACCCAGGACACCAGCCTCCAGGACGGCTGCCTCATCTACAACGTCAAGATCAGAGGGGTGAACTTCACA
TCCAACGGCCCTGTGATGCAGAAGAAAACACTCGGCTGGGAGGCCTTCACCGAGACGCTGTACCCCGCTG
ACGGCGGCCTGGAAGGCAGAAACGACATGGCCCTGAAGCTCGTGGGCGGGAGCCATCTGATCGCAAACAT
CAAGACCACATATAGATCCAAGAAACCCGCTAAGAACCTCAAGATGCCTGGCGTCTACTATGTGGACTAC
AGACTGGAAAGAATCAAGGAGGCCAACAACGAGACCTACGTCGAGCAGCACGAGGTGGCAGTGGCCAGAT
ACTGCGACCTCCCTAGCAAACTGGGGCACAAGCTTAATTGAGATATCAAGCTTATCGATAATCAACCTCT
GGATTACAAAATTTGTGAAAGATTGACTGGTATTCTTAACTATGTTGCTCCTTTTACGCTATGTGGATAC
GCTGCTTTAATGCCTTTGTATCATGCTATTGCTTCCCGTATGGCTTTCATTTTCTCCTCCTTGTATAAAT
CCTGGTTGCTGTCTCTTTATGAGGAGTTGTGGCCCGTTGTCAGGCAACGTGGCGTGGTGTGCACTGTGTT
TGCTGACGCAACCCCCACTGGTTGGGGCATTGCCACCACCTGTCAGCTCCTTTCCGGGACTTTCGCTTTC
CCCCTCCCTATTGCCACGGCGGAACTCATCGCCGCCTGCCTTGCCCGCTGCTGGACAGGGGCTCGGCTGT
TGGGCACTGACAATTCCGTGGTGTTGTCGGGGAAATCATCGTCCTTTCCTTGGCTGCTCGCCTGTGTTGC
CACCTGGATTCTGCGCGGGACGTCCTTCTGCTACGTCCCTTCGGCCCTCAATCCAGCGGACCTTCCTTCC
CGCGGCCTGCTGCCGGCTCTGCGGCCTCTTCCGCGTCTTCGCCTTCGCCCTCAGACGAGTCGGATCTCCC
TTTGGGCCGCCTCCCCGCATCGATACCGTCGACCTCGAGACCTAGAAAAACATGGAGCAATCACAAGTAG
CAATACAGCAGCTACCAATGCTGATTGTGCCTGGCTAGAAGCACAAGAGGAGGAGGAGGTGGGTTTTCCA
GTCACACCTCAGGTACCTTTAAGACCAATGACTTACAAGGCAGCTGTAGATCTTAGCCACTTTTTAAAAG
AAAAGGGGGGACTGGAAGGGCTAATTCACTCCCAACGAAGACAAGATATCCTTGATCTGTGGATCTACCA
CACACAAGGCTACTTCCCTGATTGGCAGAACTACACACCAGGGCCAGGGATCAGATATCCACTGACCTTT
GGATGGTGCTACAAGCTAGTACCAGTTGAGCAAGAGAAGGTAGAAGAAGCCAATGAAGGAGAGAACACCC
GCTTGTTACACCCTGTGAGCCTGCATGGGATGGATGACCCGGAGAGAGAAGTATTAGAGTGGAGGTTTGA
CAGCCGCCTAGCATTTCATCACATGGCCCGAGAGCTGCATCCGGACTGTACTGGGTCTCTCTGGTTAGAC
CAGATCTGAGCCTGGGAGCTCTCTGGCTAACTAGGGAACCCACTGCTTAAGCCTCAATAAAGCTTGCCTT
GAGTGCTTCAAGTAGTGTGTGCCCGTCTGTTGTGTGACTCTGGTAACTAGAGATCCCTCAGACCCTTTTA
GTCAGTGTGGAAAATCTCTAGCAGGGCCCGTTTAAACCCGCTGATCAGCCTCGACTGTGCCTTCTAGTTG
CCAGCCATCTGTTGTTTGCCCCTCCCCCGTGCCTTCCTTGACCCTGGAAGGTGCCACTCCCACTGTCCTT
TCCTAATAAAATGAGGAAATTGCATCGCATTGTCTGAGTAGGTGTCATTCTATTCTGGGGGGTGGGGTGG
GGCAGGACAGCAAGGGGGAGGATTGGGAAGACAATAGCAGGCATGCTGGGGATGCGGTGGGCTCTATGGC
TTCTGAGGCGGAAAGAACCAGCTGGGGCTCTAGGGGGTATCCCC
[124 nt withheld, positions 11875-11998]
C
[91 nt withheld, positions 12000-12090]
A
[49 nt withheld, positions 12092-12140]
CCTTTGACGTTGGAGTCCACGTTCTTT
[37 nt withheld, positions 12168-12204]
ACCCTATCTCGGTCTATTCTTTTGATTTATAAGGGATTTTGCCGATTTCGGCCTATTGGTTAAAAAATGA
GCTGATTTAACAAAAATTTAACGCGAATTAATTCTGTGGAATGTGTGTCAGTTAGGGTGTGGAAAGTCCC
CAGGCTCCCCAGCAGGCAGAAGTATGCAAAGCATGCATCTCAATTAGTCAGCAACCATAGTCCCGCCCCT
AACTCCGCCCATCCCGCCCCTAACTCCGCCCAGTTCCGCCCATTCTCCGCCCCATGGCTGACTAATTTTT
TTTATTTATGCAGAGGCCGAGGCCGCCTCTGCCTCTGAGCTATTCCAGAAGTAGTGAGGAGGCTTTTTTG
GAGGCCTAGGCTTTTGCAAAAAGCTCCCGGGAGCTTGTATATCCATTTTCGGATCTGATCAGCACGTGTT
GACAATTAATCATCGGCATAGTATATCGGCATAGTATAATACGACAAGGTGAGGAACTAAACCATGGCCA
AGTTGACCAGTGCCGTTCCGGTGCTCACCGCGCGCGACGTCGCCGGAGCGGTCGAGTTCTGGACCGACCG
GCTCGGGTTCTCCCGGGACTTCGTGGAGGACGACTTCGCCGGTGTGGTCCGGGACGACGTGACCCTGTTC
ATCAGCGCGGTCCAGGACCAGGTGGTGCCGGACAACACCCTGGCCTGGGTGTGGGTGCGCGGCCTGGACG
AGCTGTACGCCGAGTGGTCGGAGGTCGTGTCCACGAACTTCCGGGACGCCTCCGGGCCGGCCATGACCGA
GATCGGCGAGCAGCCGTGGGGGCGGGAGTTCGCCCTGCGCGACCCGGCCGGCAACTGCGTGCACTTCGTG
GCCGAGGAGCAGGACTGACACGTGCTACGAGATTTCGATTCCACCGCCGCCTTCTATGAAAGGTTGGGCT
TCGGAATCGTTTTCCGGGACGCCGGCTGGATGATCCTCCAGCGCGGGGATCTCATGCTGGAGTTCTTCGC
CCACCCCAACTTGTTTATTGCAGCTTATAATGGTTACAAATAAAGCAATAGCATCACAAATTTCACAAAT
AAAGCATTTTTTTCACTGCATTCTAGTTGTGGTTTGTCCAAACTCATCAATGTATCTTATCATGTCTGTA
TACCGTCGACCTCTAGCTAGAGCTTGGCGTAATCATGGTCATAGCTGTTTCCTGTGTGAAATTGTTATCC
GCTCACAATTCCACACAACATACGAGCCGGAAGCATAAAGTGTAAAGCCTGGGGTGCCTAATGAGTGAGC
TAACTCACATTAATTGCGTTGCGCTCACTGCCCGCTTTCCAGTCGGGAAACCTGTCGTGCCAGCTGCATT
AATGAATCGGCCAACGCGCGGGGAGAGGCGGTTTGCGTATTGGGCGCTCTTCCGCTTCCTCGCTCACTGA
CTCGCTGCGCTCGGTCGTTCGGCTGCGGCGAGCGGTATCAGCTCACTCAAAGGCGGTAATACGGTTATCC
ACAGAATCAGGGGATAACGCAGGAAAGAACATGTGAGCAAAAGGCCAGCAAAAGGCCAGGAACCGTAAAA
AGGCCGCGTTGCTGGCGTTTTTCCATAGGCTCCGCCCCCCTGACGAGCATCACAAAAATCGACGCTCAAG
TCAGAGGTGGCGAAACCCGACAGGACTATAAAGATACCAGGCGTTTCCCCCTGGAAGCTCCCTCGTGCGC
TCTCCTGTTCCGACCCTGCCGCTTACCGGATACCTGTCCGCCTTTCTCCCTTCGGGAAGCGTGGCGCTTT
CTCATAGCTCACGCTGTAGGTATCTCAGTTCGGTGTAGGTCGTTCGCTCCAAGCTGGGCTGTGTGCACGA
ACCCCCCGTTCAGCCCGACCGCTGCGCCTTATCCGGTAACTATCGTCTTGAGTCCAACCCGGTAAGACAC
GACTTATCGCCACTGGCAGCAGCCACTGGTAACAGGATTAGCAGAGCGAGGTATGTAGGCGGTGCTACAG
AGTTCTTGAAGTGGTGGCCTAACTACGGCTACACTAGAAGAACAGTATTTGGTATCTGCGCTCTGCTGAA
GCCAGTTACCTTCGGAAAAAGAGTTGGTAGCTCTTGATCCGGCAAACAAACCACCGCTGGTAGCGGTGGT
TTTTTTGTTTGCAAGCAGCAGATTACGCGCAGAAAAAAAGGATCTCAAGAAGATCCTTTGATCTTTTCTA
CGGGGTCTGACGCTCAGTGGAACGAAAACTCACGTTAAGGGATTTTGGTCATGAGATTATCAAAAAGGAT
CTTCACCTAGATCCTTTTAAATTAAAAATGAAGTTTTAAATCAATCTAAAGTATATATGAGTAAACTTGG
TCTGACAGTTACCAATGCTTAATCAGTGAGGCACCTATCTCAGCGATCTGTCTATTTCGTTCATCCATAG
TTGCCTGACTCCCCGTCGTGTAGATAACTACGATACGGGAGGGCTTACCATCTGGCCCCAGTGCTGCAAT
GATACCGCGAGACCCACGCTCACCGGCTCCAGATTTATCAGCAATAAACCAGCCAGCCGGAAGGGCCGAG
CGCAGAAGTGGTCCTGCAACTTTATCCGCCTCCATCCAGTCTATTAATTGTTGCCGGGAAGCTAGAGTAA
GTAGTTCGCCAGTTAATAGTTTGCGCAACGTTGTTGCCATTGCTACAGGCATCGTGGTGTCACGCTCGTC
GTTTGGTATGGCTTCATTCAGCTCCGGTTCCCAACGATCAAGGCGAGTTACATGATCCCCCATGTTGTGC
AAAAAAGCGGTTAGCTCCTTCGGTCCTCCGATCGTTGTCAGAAGTAAGTTGGCCGCAGTGTTATCACTCA
TGGTTATGGCAGCACTGCATAATTCTCTTACTGTCATGCCATCCGTAAGATGCTTTTCTGTGACTGGTGA
GTACTCAACCAAGTCATTCTGAGAATAGTGTATGCGGCGACCGAGTTGCTCTTGCCCGGCGTCAATACGG
GATAATACCGCGCCACATAGCAGAACTTTAAAAGTGCTCATCATTGGAAAACGTTCTTCGGGGCGAAAAC
TCTCAAGGATCTTACCGCTGTTGAGATCCAGTTCGATGTAACCCACTCGTGCACCCAACTGATCTTCAGC
ATCTTTTACTTTCACCAGCGTTTCTGGGTGAGCAAAAACAGGAAGGCAAAATGCCGCAAAAAAGGGAATA
AGGGCGACACGGAAATGTTGAATACTCATACTCTTCCTTTTTCAATATTATTGAAGCATTTATCAGGGTT
ATTGTCTCATGAGCGGATACATATTTGAATGTATTTAGAAAAATAAACAAATAGGGGTTCCGCGCACATT
TCCCCGAAAAGTGCCACCTGAC
Features (pLannotate 1.2.2; 38 found; start..end, strand, type, name):
     31..83      -  misc_feature   bom (fragment): basis of mobility region from pBR322
    238..617     +  enhancer       CMV enhancer: human cytomegalovirus immediate early enhancer
    618..817     +  promoter       CMV promoter: human cytomegalovirus (CMV) immediate early promoter
    835..1015    +  LTR            5' LTR (truncated): truncated 5' long terminal repeat (LTR) from HIV-1
   1062..1187    +  misc_feature   HIV-1 Ψ: packaging signal of human immunodeficiency virus type 1
   1171..1534    +  CDS            HIV-1 gag (fragment): gag protein from human immunodeficiency virus 1; gag
   1680..1913    +  misc_feature   RRE: The Rev response element (RRE) of HIV-1 allows for Rev-dependent mRNA export from the nucleus to the cytoplasm.
   2290..2390    +  CDS            Rev (fragment): human immunodeficiency virus 1 (HIV-1) Rev protein; rev; enhances nuclear export of unspliced and incompletely spliced viral mRNAs
   2440..2557    +  misc_feature   cPPT/CTS: central polypurine tract and central termination sequence of HIV-1
   2660..2900    -  promoter       U6 promoter: RNA polymerase III promoter for human U6 snRNA
   2914..2979    -  promoter       AmpR promoter (fragment): bla
   3006..3049    +  misc_RNA       gRNA scaffold (fragment): guide RNA scaffold for the Streptococcus pyogenes CRISPR/Cas9 system
   3113..3491    +  promoter       TRE3G promoter: 3rd-generation Tet-responsive promoter that can be activated by binding of Tet-On® 3G
   3491..3514    +  misc_feature   MCS (fragment): multiple cloning site
   3521..7204    +  CDS            LbCpf1: CRISPR-associated protein from Lachnospiraceae bacterium ND2006 (Zetsche et al., 2015)
   7226..7246    +  CDS            SV40 NLS: nuclear localization signal of SV40 (simian virus 40) large T antigen
   7289..9466    +  CDS            CTCF: CTCF_HUMAN - Experimental evidence at protein level: Swiss-Prot protein existence level 1. Chromatin binding factor that binds to DNA sequence specific sites. Involved in transcriptional regulation by binding to chromatin insulators and preventing interaction between promoter and nearby enhancers and silencers. Acts as transcriptional repressor binding to promoters of vertebrate MYC gene and BAG1 gene. Also binds to the PLK and PIM1 promoters. Acts as a transcriptional activator of APP. Regulates APOA1/C3/A4/A5 gene cluster and controls MHC class II gene expression. Plays an essential role in
   9503..9555    +  CDS            P2A (fragment): 2A peptide from porcine teschovirus-1 polyprotein Eukaryotic ribosomes fail to insert a peptide bond between the Gly and Pro residues, yielding separate polypeptides.
   9560..10258   +  CDS            TagBFP: TagBFP is a basic (constitutively fluorescent) blue fluorescent protein published in 2008, derived from Entacmaea quadricolor. It is reported to be a very rapidly-maturing monomer with very low acid sensitivity.
  10262..10280   +  misc_feature   MCS (fragment): pBluescript multiple cloning site
  10280..10868   +  misc_feature   WPRE: woodchuck hepatitis virus posttranscriptional regulatory element
  10805..11386   +  CDS            nef (fragment): NEF_HV1H2 - Experimental evidence at protein level: Swiss-Prot protein existence level 1. Extracellular Nef protein targets CD4(+) T-lymphocytes for apoptosis by interacting with CXCR4 surface receptors. From Human immunodeficiency virus type 1 group M subtype B (isolate HXB2) (HIV-1).
  11393..11573   +  LTR            5' LTR (truncated): truncated 5' long terminal repeat (LTR) from HIV-1
  11605..11829   +  polyA_signal   bGH poly(A) signal: bovine growth hormone polyadenylation signal
  11833..11854   +  promoter       SV40 promoter (fragment): SV40 enhancer and early promoter
  11875..12303   +  rep_origin     f1 ori (sequence partly withheld): f1 bacteriophage origin of replication; arrow indicates direction of (+) strand synthesis
  12356..12566   +  promoter       SV40 promoter: SV40 early promoter
  12622..12669   +  promoter       EM7 promoter: synthetic bacterial promoter&nbsp
  12688..13062   +  CDS            BleoR: antibiotic-binding protein; Sh ble from Streptoalloteichus hindustanus; confers resistance to bleomycin, phleomycin, and Zeocin™
  13072..13197   +  CDS            ble (fragment): BLE_KLEPN - Experimental evidence at protein level: Swiss-Prot protein existence level 1. Binding protein with a strong affinity to the bleomycin family of antibiotics. Binds to CL990; an antimitotic-antibiotic compound. From Klebsiella pneumoniae.
  13192..13313   +  polyA_signal   SV40 poly(A) signal: SV40 polyadenylation signal
  13384..13406   -  protein_bind   lac operator (fragment): The lac repressor binds to the lac operator to inhibit transcription in E. coli. This inhibition can be relieved by adding lactose or isopropyl-β-D-thiogalactopyranoside (IPTG). lac repressor encoded by lacI
  13410..13440   -  promoter       lac promoter: promoter for the E. coli lac operon
  13455..13476   -  protein_bind   CAP binding site: CAP binding activates transcription in the presence of cAMP. E. coli catabolite activator protein
  13489..13581   -  CDS            lacI (fragment): lac repressor; lacI; The lac repressor binds to the lac operator to inhibit transcription in E. coli. This inhibition can be relieved by adding lactose or isopropyl-β-D-thiogalactopyranoside (IPTG).
  13764..14352   -  rep_origin     ori: high-copy-number ColE1/pMB1/pBR322/pUC origin of replication
  14523..15383   -  CDS            AmpR: β-lactamase; bla; confers resistance to ampicillin, carbenicillin, and related antibiotics
  15384..15488   -  promoter       AmpR promoter: bla
