>Addgene plasmid #194895 | FUW-crRNA-2-U6_TRE-dLbCpf1-NLS-hCTCF_Q418A-HA-P2A-tagBFP | addgene full sequence | sequence record 389971 | Addgene NGS Result
GTCGACGGATCGGGAGATCTCCCGATCCCCTATGGTGCACTCTCAGTACAATCTGCTCTGATGCCGCATA
GTTAAGCCAGTATCTGCTCCCTGCTTGTGTGTTGGAGGTCGCTGAGTAGTGCGCGAGCAAAATTTAAGCT
ACAACAAGGCAAGGCTTGACCGACAATTGCATGAAGAATCTGCTTAGGGTTAGGCGTTTTGCGCTGCTTC
GCGATGTACGGGCCAGATATACGCGTTGACATTGATTATTGACTAGTTATTAATAGTAATCAATTACGGG
GTCATTAGTTCATAGCCCATATATGGAGTTCCGCGTTACATAACTTACGGTAAATGGCCCGCCTGGCTGA
CCGCCCAACGACCCCCGCCCATTGACGTCAATAATGACGTATGTTCCCATAGTAACGCCAATAGGGACTT
TCCATTGACGTCAATGGGTGGAGTATTTACGGTAAACTGCCCACTTGGCAGTACATCAAGTGTATCATAT
GCCAAGTACGCCCCCTATTGACGTCAATGACGGTAAATGGCCCGCCTGGCATTATGCCCAGTACATGACC
TTATGGGACTTTCCTACTTGGCAGTACATCTACGTATTAGTCATCGCTATTACCATGGTGATGCGGTTTT
GGCAGTACATCAATGGGCGTGGATAGCGGTTTGACTCACGGGGATTTCCAAGTCTCCACCCCATTGACGT
CAATGGGAGTTTGTTTTGGCACCAAAATCAACGGGACTTTCCAAAATGTCGTAACAACTCCGCCCCATTG
ACGCAAATGGGCGGTAGGCGTGTACGGTGGGAGGTCTATATAAGCAGCGCGTTTTGCCTGTACTGGGTCT
CTCTGGTTAGACCAGATCTGAGCCTGGGAGCTCTCTGGCTAACTAGGGAACCCACTGCTTAAGCCTCAAT
AAAGCTTGCCTTGAGTGCTTCAAGTAGTGTGTGCCCGTCTGTTGTGTGACTCTGGTAACTAGAGATCCCT
CAGACCCTTTTAGTCAGTGTGGAAAATCTCTAGCAGTGGCGCCCGAACAGGGACTTGAAAGCGAAAGGGA
AACCAGAGGAGCTCTCTCGACGCAGGACTCGGCTTGCTGAAGCGCGCACGGCAAGAGGCGAGGGGCGGCG
ACTGGTGAGTACGCCAAAAATTTTGACTAGCGGAGGCTAGAAGGAGAGAGATGGGTGCGAGAGCGTCAGT
ATTAAGCGGGGGAGAATTAGATCGCGATGGGAAAAAATTCGGTTAAGGCCAGGGGGAAAGAAAAAATATA
AATTAAAACATATAGTATGGGCAAGCAGGGAGCTAGAACGATTCGCAGTTAATCCTGGCCTGTTAGAAAC
ATCAGAAGGCTGTAGACAAATACTGGGACAGCTACAACCATCCCTTCAGACAGGATCAGAAGAACTTAGA
TCATTATATAATACAGTAGCAACCCTCTATTGTGTGCATCAAAGGATAGAGATAAAAGACACCAAGGAAG
CTTTAGACAAGATAGAGGAAGAGCAAAACAAAAGTAAGACCACCGCACAGCAAGCGGCCGCTGATCTTCA
GACCTGGAGGAGGAGATATGAGGGACAATTGGAGAAGTGAATTATATAAATATAAAGTAGTAAAAATTGA
ACCATTAGGAGTAGCACCCACCAAGGCAAAGAGAAGAGTGGTGCAGAGAGAAAAAAGAGCAGTGGGAATA
GGAGCTTTGTTCCTTGGGTTCTTGGGAGCAGCAGGAAGCACTATGGGCGCAGCGTCAATGACGCTGACGG
TACAGGCCAGACAATTATTGTCTGGTATAGTGCAGCAGCAGAACAATTTGCTGAGGGCTATTGAGGCGCA
ACAGCATCTGTTGCAACTCACAGTCTGGGGCATCAAGCAGCTCCAGGCAAGAATCCTGGCTGTGGAAAGA
TACCTAAAGGATCAACAGCTCCTGGGGATTTGGGGTTGCTCTGGAAAACTCATTTGCACCACTGCTGTGC
CTTGGAATGCTAGTTGGAGTAATAAATCTCTGGAACAGATTTGGAATCACACGACCTGGATGGAGTGGGA
CAGAGAAATTAACAATTACACAAGCTTAATACACTCCTTAATTGAAGAATCGCAAAACCAGCAAGAAAAG
AATGAACAAGAATTATTGGAATTAGATAAATGGGCAAGTTTGTGGAATTGGTTTAACATAACAAATTGGC
TGTGGTATATAAAATTATTCATAATGATAGTAGGAGGCTTGGTAGGTTTAAGAATAGTTTTTGCTGTACT
TTCTATAGTGAATAGAGTTAGGCAGGGATATTCACCATTATCGTTTCAGACCCACCTCCCAACCCCGAGG
GGACCCGACAGGCCCGAAGGAATAGAAGAAGAAGGTGGAGAGAGAGACAGAGACAGATCCATTCGATTAG
TGAACGGATCGGCACTGCGTGCGCCAATTCTGCAGACAAATGGCAGTATTCATCCACAATTTTAAAAGAA
AAGGGGGGATTGGGGGGTACAGTGCAGGGGAAAGAATAGTAGACATAATAGCAACAGACATACAAACTAA
AGAATTACAAAAACAAATTACAAAAATTCAAAATTTTCGGGTTTATTACAGGGACAGCAGAGATCCAGTT
TGGTTAATTAAAAAAAGACCCCCTTCACATAGAGAGAAGATCTACACTTAGTAGAAATTGACGCTAGCCG
TCCTTTCCACAAGATATATAAAGCCAAGAAATCGAAATACTTTCAAGTTACGGTAAGCATATGATAGTCC
ATTTTAAAACATAATTTTAAAACTGCAAACTACCCAAGAAATTATTACTTTCTACGTCACGTATTTTGTA
CTAATATCTTTGTGTTTACAGTCAAATTAATTCTAATTATCTCTCTAACAGCCTTGTATCGTATATGCAA
ATATGAAGGAATCATGGGAAATAGGCCCTCTTCCTGCCCGACCTTATTGTCTCATGAGCGGATACATATT
TGAATGTATTTAGAAAAATAAACAAATAGGGGTTCCGCGCACATTTCCCCGAAAAGTGCCACCTGGTTTT
AGAGCTAGAAATAGCAAGTTAAAATAAGGCTAGTCCGTTTTTAGCGCGTGCGCCAATTCTGCAGACAAAT
GGCTCTAGATTCGAAGTCTTCAAGAATTGCTCGAGTTTACTCCCTATCAGTGATAGAGAACGTATGAAGA
GTTTACTCCCTATCAGTGATAGAGAACGTATGCAGACTTTACTCCCTATCAGTGATAGAGAACGTATAAG
GAGTTTACTCCCTATCAGTGATAGAGAACGTATGACCAGTTTACTCCCTATCAGTGATAGAGAACGTATC
TACAGTTTACTCCCTATCAGTGATAGAGAACGTATATCCAGTTTACTCCCTATCAGTGATAGAGAACGTA
TAAGCTTTAGGCGTGTACGGTGGGCGCCTATAAAAGCAGAGCTCGTTTAGTGAACCGTCAGATCGCCTGG
AGCAATTCCACAACACTTTTGTCTTATACCAACTTTCCGTACCACTTCCTACCCTCGTAAACCGCGGGCC
CGGGTTCCACCGGTGCCACCATGAGCAAGCTGGAGAAGTTTACAAACTGCTACTCCCTGTCTAAGACCCT
GAGGTTCAAGGCCATCCCTGTGGGCAAGACCCAGGAGAACATCGACAATAAGCGGCTGCTGGTGGAGGAC
GAGAAGAGAGCCGAGGATTATAAGGGCGTGAAGAAGCTGCTGGATCGCTACTATCTGTCTTTTATCAACG
ACGTGCTGCACAGCATCAAGCTGAAGAATCTGAACAATTACATCAGCCTGTTCCGGAAGAAAACCAGAAC
CGAGAAGGAGAATAAGGAGCTGGAGAACCTGGAGATCAATCTGCGGAAGGAGATCGCCAAGGCCTTCAAG
GGCAACGAGGGCTACAAGTCCCTGTTTAAGAAGGATATCATCGAGACAATCCTGCCAGAGTTCCTGGACG
ATAAGGACGAGATCGCCCTGGTGAACAGCTTCAATGGCTTTACCACAGCCTTCACCGGCTTCTTTGATAA
CAGAGAGAATATGTTTTCCGAGGAGGCCAAGAGCACATCCATCGCCTTCAGGTGTATCAACGAGAATCTG
ACCCGCTACATCTCTAATATGGACATCTTCGAGAAGGTGGACGCCATCTTTGATAAGCACGAGGTGCAGG
AGATCAAGGAGAAGATCCTGAACAGCGACTATGATGTGGAGGATTTCTTTGAGGGCGAGTTCTTTAACTT
TGTGCTGACACAGGAGGGCATCGACGTGTATAACGCCATCATCGGCGGCTTCGTGACCGAGAGCGGCGAG
AAGATCAAGGGCCTGAACGAGTACATCAACCTGTATAATCAGAAAACCAAGCAGAAGCTGCCTAAGTTTA
AGCCACTGTATAAGCAGGTGCTGAGCGATCGGGAGTCTCTGAGCTTCTACGGCGAGGGCTATACATCCGA
TGAGGAGGTGCTGGAGGTGTTTAGAAACACCCTGAACAAGAACAGCGAGATCTTCAGCTCCATCAAGAAG
CTGGAGAAGCTGTTCAAGAATTTTGACGAGTACTCTAGCGCCGGCATCTTTGTGAAGAACGGCCCCGCCA
TCAGCACAATCTCCAAGGATATCTTCGGCGAGTGGAACGTGATCCGGGACAAGTGGAATGCCGAGTATGA
CGATATCCACCTGAAGAAGAAGGCCGTGGTGACCGAGAAGTACGAGGACGATCGGAGAAAGTCCTTCAAG
AAGATCGGCTCCTTTTCTCTGGAGCAGCTGCAGGAGTACGCCGACGCCGATCTGTCTGTGGTGGAGAAGC
TGAAGGAGATCATCATCCAGAAGGTGGATGAGATCTACAAGGTGTATGGCTCCTCTGAGAAGCTGTTCGA
CGCCGATTTTGTGCTGGAGAAGAGCCTGAAGAAGAACGACGCCGTGGTGGCCATCATGAAGGACCTGCTG
GATTCTGTGAAGAGCTTCGAGAATTACATCAAGGCCTTCTTTGGCGAGGGCAAGGAGACAAACAGGGACG
AGTCCTTCTATGGCGATTTTGTGCTGGCCTACGACATCCTGCTGAAGGTGGACCACATCTACGATGCCAT
CCGCAATTATGTGACCCAGAAGCCCTACTCTAAGGATAAGTTCAAGCTGTATTTTCAGAACCCTCAGTTC
ATGGGCGGCTGGGACAAGGATAAGGAGACAGACTATCGGGCCACCATCCTGAGATACGGCTCCAAGTACT
ATCTGGCCATCATGGATAAGAAGTACGCCAAGTGCCTGCAGAAGATCGACAAGGACGATGTGAACGGCAA
TTACGAGAAGATCAACTATAAGCTGCTGCCCGGCCCTAATAAGATGCTGCCAAAGGTGTTCTTTTCTAAG
AAGTGGATGGCCTACTATAACCCCAGCGAGGACATCCAGAAGATCTACAAGAATGGCACATTCAAGAAGG
GCGATATGTTTAACCTGAATGACTGTCACAAGCTGATCGACTTCTTTAAGGATAGCATCTCCCGGTATCC
AAAGTGGTCCAATGCCTACGATTTCAACTTTTCTGAGACAGAGAAGTATAAGGACATCGCCGGCTTTTAC
AGAGAGGTGGAGGAGCAGGGCTATAAGGTGAGCTTCGAGTCTGCCAGCAAGAAGGAGGTGGATAAGCTGG
TGGAGGAGGGCAAGCTGTATATGTTCCAGATCTATAACAAGGACTTTTCCGATAAGTCTCACGGCACACC
CAATCTGCACACCATGTACTTCAAGCTGCTGTTTGACGAGAACAATCACGGACAGATCAGGCTGAGCGGA
GGAGCAGAGCTGTTCATGAGGCGCGCCTCCCTGAAGAAGGAGGAGCTGGTGGTGCACCCAGCCAACTCCC
CTATCGCCAACAAGAATCCAGATAATCCCAAGAAAACCACAACCCTGTCCTACGACGTGTATAAGGATAA
GAGGTTTTCTGAGGACCAGTACGAGCTGCACATCCCAATCGCCATCAATAAGTGCCCCAAGAACATCTTC
AAGATCAATACAGAGGTGCGCGTGCTGCTGAAGCACGACGATAACCCCTATGTGATCGGCATCGCGAGGG
GCGAGCGCAATCTGCTGTATATCGTGGTGGTGGACGGCAAGGGCAACATCGTGGAGCAGTATTCCCTGAA
CGAGATCATCAACAACTTCAACGGCATCAGGATCAAGACAGATTACCACTCTCTGCTGGACAAGAAGGAG
AAGGAGAGGTTCGAGGCCCGCCAGAACTGGACCTCCATCGAGAATATCAAGGAGCTGAAGGCCGGCTATA
TCTCTCAGGTGGTGCACAAGATCTGCGAGCTGGTGGAGAAGTACGATGCCGTGATCGCCCTGGAGGACCT
GAACTCTGGCTTTAAGAATAGCCGCGTGAAGGTGGAGAAGCAGGTGTATCAGAAGTTCGAGAAGATGCTG
ATCGATAAGCTGAACTACATGGTGGACAAGAAGTCTAATCCTTGTGCAACAGGCGGCGCCCTGAAGGGCT
ATCAGATCACCAATAAGTTCGAGAGCTTTAAGTCCATGTCTACCCAGAACGGCTTCATCTTTTACATCCC
TGCCTGGCTGACATCCAAGATCGATCCATCTACCGGCTTTGTGAACCTGCTGAAAACCAAGTATACCAGC
ATCGCCGATTCCAAGAAGTTCATCAGCTCCTTTGACAGGATCATGTACGTGCCCGAGGAGGATCTGTTCG
AGTTTGCCCTGGACTATAAGAACTTCTCTCGCACAGACGCCGATTACATCAAGAAGTGGAAGCTGTACTC
CTACGGCAACCGGATCAGAATCTTCCGGAATCCTAAGAAGAACAACGTGTTCGACTGGGAGGAGGTGTGC
CTGACCAGCGCCTATAAGGAGCTGTTCAACAAGTACGGCATCAATTATCAGCAGGGCGATATCAGAGCCC
TGCTGTGCGAGCAGTCCGACAAGGCCTTCTACTCTAGCTTTATGGCCCTGATGAGCCTGATGCTGCAGAT
GCGGAACAGCATCACAGGCCGCACCGACGTGGATTTTCTGATCAGCCCTGTGAAGAACTCCGACGGCATC
TTCTACGATAGCCGGAACTATGAGGCCCAGGAGAATGCCATCCTGCCAAAGAACGCCGACGCCAATGGCG
CCTATAACATCGCCAGAAAGGTGCTGTGGGCCATCGGCCAGTTCAAGAAGGCCGAGGACGAGAAGCTGGA
TAAGGTGAAGATCGCCATCTCTAACAAGGAGTGGCTGGAGTACGCCCAGACCAGCGTGAAGCACGAATTC
GGTGGCGGAGGCTCGCCAAAAAAGAAGAGAAAGGTAGGTCCAAAGAAAAAACGAAAAGTAGATGGTGGCG
GAGGATCCGAAGGTGATGCAGTCGAAGCCATTGTGGAGGAGTCCGAAACTTTTATTAAAGGAAAGGAGAG
AAAGACTTACCAGAGACGCCGGGAAGGGGGCCAGGAAGAAGATGCCTGCCACTTACCCCAGAACCAGACG
GATGGGGGTGAGGTGGTCCAGGATGTCAACAGCAGTGTACAGATGGTGATGATGGAACAGCTGGACCCCA
CCCTTCTTCAGATGAAGACTGAAGTAATGGAGGGCACAGTGGCTCCAGAAGCAGAGGCTGCTGTGGACGA
TACCCAGATTATAACTTTACAGGTTGTAAATATGGAGGAACAGCCCATAAACATAGGAGAACTTCAGCTT
GTTCAAGTACCTGTTCCTGTGACTGTACCTGTTGCTACCACTTCAGTAGAAGAACTTCAGGGGGCTTATG
AAAATGAAGTGTCTAAAGAGGGCCTTGCGGAAAGTGAACCCATGATATGCCACACCCTACCTTTGCCTGA
AGGGTTTCAGGTGGTTAAAGTGGGGGCCAATGGAGAGGTGGAGACACTAGAACAAGGGGAACTTCCACCC
CAGGAAGATCCTAGTTGGCAAAAAGACCCAGACTATCAGCCACCAGCCAAAAAAACAAAGAAAACCAAAA
AGAGCAAACTGCGTTATACAGAGGAGGGCAAAGATGTAGATGTGTCTGTCTACGATTTTGAGGAAGAACA
GCAGGAGGGTCTGCTATCAGAGGTTAATGCAGAGAAAGTGGTTGGTAATATGAAGCCTCCAAAGCCAACA
AAAATTAAAAAGAAAGGTGTAAAGAAGACATTCCAGTGTGAGCTTTGCAGTTACACGTGTCCACGGCGTT
CAAATTTGGATCGTCACATGAAAAGCCACACTGATGAGAGACCACACAAGTGCCATCTCTGTGGCAGGGC
ATTCAGAACAGTCACCCTCCTGAGGAATCACCTTAACACACACACAGGTACTCGTCCTCACAAGTGCCCA
GACTGCGACATGGCCTTTGTGACCAGTGGAGAATTGGTTCGGCATCGTCGTTACAAACACACCCACGAGA
AGCCATTCAAGTGTTCCATGTGCGATTACGCCAGTGTAGAAGTCAGCAAATTAAAACGTCACATTCGCTC
TCATACTGGAGAGCGTCCGTTTCAGTGCAGTTTGTGCAGTTATGCCAGCAGGGACACATACAAGCTGAAA
AGGCACATGAGAACCCATTCAGGGGAAAAGCCTTATGAATGTTATATTTGTCATGCTCGGTTTACCGCAA
GTGGTACCATGAAGATGCACATTTTACAGAAGCACACAGAAAATGTGGCCAAATTTCACTGTCCCCACTG
TGACACAGTCATAGCCCGAAAAAGTGATTTGGGTGTCCACTTGCGAAAGCAGCATTCCTATATTGAGCAA
GGCAAGAAATGCCGTTACTGTGATGCTGTGTTTCATGAGCGCTATGCCCTCATCCAGCATCAGAAGTCAC
ACAAGAATGAGAAGCGCTTTAAGTGTGACCAGTGTGATTACGCTTGTAGACAGGAGAGGCACATGATCAT
GCACAAGCGCACCCACACCGGGGAGAAGCCTTACGCCTGCAGCCACTGCGATAAGACCTTCCGCCAGAAG
CAGCTTCTCGACATGCACTTCAAGCGCTATCACGACCCCAACTTCGTCCCTGCGGCTTTTGTCTGTTCTA
AGTGTGGGAAAACATTTACACGTCGGAATACCATGGCAAGACATGCTGATAATTGTGCTGGCCCAGATGG
CGTAGAGGGGGAAAATGGAGGAGAAACGAAGAAGAGTAAACGTGGAAGAAAAAGAAAGATGCGCTCTAAG
AAAGAAGATTCCTCTGACAGTGAAAATGCTGAACCAGATCTGGACGACAATGAGGATGAGGAGGAGCCTG
CCGTAGAAATTGAACCTGAGCCAGAGCCTCAGCCTGTGACCCCAGCCCCACCACCCGCCAAGAAGCGGAG
AGGACGACCCCCTGGCAGAACCAACCAGCCCAAACAGAACCAGCCAACAGCTATCATTCAGGTTGAAGAC
CAGAATACAGGTGCAATTGAGAACATTATAGTTGAAGTAAAAAAAGAGCCAGATGCTGAGCCCGCAGAGG
GAGAGGAAGAGGAGGCCCAGCCAGCTGCCACAGATGCCCCCAACGGAGACCTCACGCCCGAGATGATCCT
CAGCATGATGGACCGGGTTAACGCATACCCCTACGACGTCCCCGACTACGCCGCCACGAACTTCTCTCTG
TTAAAGCAAGCAGGAGATGTTGAAGAAAACCCCGGGCCTATGAGCGAGCTGATTAAGGAGAACATGCACA
TGAAGCTGTACATGGAGGGCACCGTGGACAACCATCACTTCAAGTGCACATCCGAGGGCGAAGGCAAGCC
CTACGAGGGCACCCAGACCATGAGAATCAAGGTGGTCGAGGGCGGCCCTCTCCCCTTCGCCTTCGACATC
CTGGCTACTAGCTTCCTCTACGGCAGCAAGACCTTCATCAACCACACCCAGGGCATCCCCGACTTCTTCA
AGCAGTCCTTCCCTGAGGGCTTCACATGGGAGAGAGTCACCACATACGAAGACGGGGGCGTGCTGACCGC
TACCCAGGACACCAGCCTCCAGGACGGCTGCCTCATCTACAACGTCAAGATCAGAGGGGTGAACTTCACA
TCCAACGGCCCTGTGATGCAGAAGAAAACACTCGGCTGGGAGGCCTTCACCGAGACGCTGTACCCCGCTG
ACGGCGGCCTGGAAGGCAGAAACGACATGGCCCTGAAGCTCGTGGGCGGGAGCCATCTGATCGCAAACAT
CAAGACCACATATAGATCCAAGAAACCCGCTAAGAACCTCAAGATGCCTGGCGTCTACTATGTGGACTAC
AGACTGGAAAGAATCAAGGAGGCCAACAACGAGACCTACGTCGAGCAGCACGAGGTGGCAGTGGCCAGAT
ACTGCGACCTCCCTAGCAAACTGGGGCACAAGCTTAATTGAGATATCAAGCTTATCGATAATCAACCTCT
GGATTACAAAATTTGTGAAAGATTGACTGGTATTCTTAACTATGTTGCTCCTTTTACGCTATGTGGATAC
GCTGCTTTAATGCCTTTGTATCATGCTATTGCTTCCCGTATGGCTTTCATTTTCTCCTCCTTGTATAAAT
CCTGGTTGCTGTCTCTTTATGAGGAGTTGTGGCCCGTTGTCAGGCAACGTGGCGTGGTGTGCACTGTGTT
TGCTGACGCAACCCCCACTGGTTGGGGCATTGCCACCACCTGTCAGCTCCTTTCCGGGACTTTCGCTTTC
CCCCTCCCTATTGCCACGGCGGAACTCATCGCCGCCTGCCTTGCCCGCTGCTGGACAGGGGCTCGGCTGT
TGGGCACTGACAATTCCGTGGTGTTGTCGGGGAAATCATCGTCCTTTCCTTGGCTGCTCGCCTGTGTTGC
CACCTGGATTCTGCGCGGGACGTCCTTCTGCTACGTCCCTTCGGCCCTCAATCCAGCGGACCTTCCTTCC
CGCGGCCTGCTGCCGGCTCTGCGGCCTCTTCCGCGTCTTCGCCTTCGCCCTCAGACGAGTCGGATCTCCC
TTTGGGCCGCCTCCCCGCATCGATACCGTCGACCTCGAGACCTAGAAAAACATGGAGCAATCACAAGTAG
CAATACAGCAGCTACCAATGCTGATTGTGCCTGGCTAGAAGCACAAGAGGAGGAGGAGGTGGGTTTTCCA
GTCACACCTCAGGTACCTTTAAGACCAATGACTTACAAGGCAGCTGTAGATCTTAGCCACTTTTTAAAAG
AAAAGGGGGGACTGGAAGGGCTAATTCACTCCCAACGAAGACAAGATATCCTTGATCTGTGGATCTACCA
CACACAAGGCTACTTCCCTGATTGGCAGAACTACACACCAGGGCCAGGGATCAGATATCCACTGACCTTT
GGATGGTGCTACAAGCTAGTACCAGTTGAGCAAGAGAAGGTAGAAGAAGCCAATGAAGGAGAGAACACCC
GCTTGTTACACCCTGTGAGCCTGCATGGGATGGATGACCCGGAGAGAGAAGTATTAGAGTGGAGGTTTGA
CAGCCGCCTAGCATTTCATCACATGGCCCGAGAGCTGCATCCGGACTGTACTGGGTCTCTCTGGTTAGAC
CAGATCTGAGCCTGGGAGCTCTCTGGCTAACTAGGGAACCCACTGCTTAAGCCTCAATAAAGCTTGCCTT
GAGTGCTTCAAGTAGTGTGTGCCCGTCTGTTGTGTGACTCTGGTAACTAGAGATCCCTCAGACCCTTTTA
GTCAGTGTGGAAAATCTCTAGCAGGGCCCGTTTAAACCCGCTGATCAGCCTCGACTGTGCCTTCTAGTTG
CCAGCCATCTGTTGTTTGCCCCTCCCCCGTGCCTTCCTTGACCCTGGAAGGTGCCACTCCCACTGTCCTT
TCCTAATAAAATGAGGAAATTGCATCGCATTGTCTGAGTAGGTGTCATTCTATTCTGGGGGGTGGGGTGG
GGCAGGACAGCAAGGGGGAGGATTGGGAAGACAATAGCAGGCATGCTGGGGATGCGGTGGGCTCTATGGC
TTCTGAGGCGGAAAGAACCAGCTGGGGCTCTAGGGGGTATCCCC
[124 nt withheld, positions 11875-11998]
C
[91 nt withheld, positions 12000-12090]
A
[49 nt withheld, positions 12092-12140]
CCTTTGACGTTGGAGTCCACGTTCTTT
[37 nt withheld, positions 12168-12204]
ACCCTATCTCGGTCTATTCTTTTGATTTATAAGGGATTTTGCCGATTTCGGCCTATTGGTTAAAAAATGA
GCTGATTTAACAAAAATTTAACGCGAATTAATTCTGTGGAATGTGTGTCAGTTAGGGTGTGGAAAGTCCC
CAGGCTCCCCAGCAGGCAGAAGTATGCAAAGCATGCATCTCAATTAGTCAGCAACCATAGTCCCGCCCCT
AACTCCGCCCATCCCGCCCCTAACTCCGCCCAGTTCCGCCCATTCTCCGCCCCATGGCTGACTAATTTTT
TTTATTTATGCAGAGGCCGAGGCCGCCTCTGCCTCTGAGCTATTCCAGAAGTAGTGAGGAGGCTTTTTTG
GAGGCCTAGGCTTTTGCAAAAAGCTCCCGGGAGCTTGTATATCCATTTTCGGATCTGATCAGCACGTGTT
GACAATTAATCATCGGCATAGTATATCGGCATAGTATAATACGACAAGGTGAGGAACTAAACCATGGCCA
AGTTGACCAGTGCCGTTCCGGTGCTCACCGCGCGCGACGTCGCCGGAGCGGTCGAGTTCTGGACCGACCG
GCTCGGGTTCTCCCGGGACTTCGTGGAGGACGACTTCGCCGGTGTGGTCCGGGACGACGTGACCCTGTTC
ATCAGCGCGGTCCAGGACCAGGTGGTGCCGGACAACACCCTGGCCTGGGTGTGGGTGCGCGGCCTGGACG
AGCTGTACGCCGAGTGGTCGGAGGTCGTGTCCACGAACTTCCGGGACGCCTCCGGGCCGGCCATGACCGA
GATCGGCGAGCAGCCGTGGGGGCGGGAGTTCGCCCTGCGCGACCCGGCCGGCAACTGCGTGCACTTCGTG
GCCGAGGAGCAGGACTGACACGTGCTACGAGATTTCGATTCCACCGCCGCCTTCTATGAAAGGTTGGGCT
TCGGAATCGTTTTCCGGGACGCCGGCTGGATGATCCTCCAGCGCGGGGATCTCATGCTGGAGTTCTTCGC
CCACCCCAACTTGTTTATTGCAGCTTATAATGGTTACAAATAAAGCAATAGCATCACAAATTTCACAAAT
AAAGCATTTTTTTCACTGCATTCTAGTTGTGGTTTGTCCAAACTCATCAATGTATCTTATCATGTCTGTA
TACCGTCGACCTCTAGCTAGAGCTTGGCGTAATCATGGTCATAGCTGTTTCCTGTGTGAAATTGTTATCC
GCTCACAATTCCACACAACATACGAGCCGGAAGCATAAAGTGTAAAGCCTGGGGTGCCTAATGAGTGAGC
TAACTCACATTAATTGCGTTGCGCTCACTGCCCGCTTTCCAGTCGGGAAACCTGTCGTGCCAGCTGCATT
AATGAATCGGCCAACGCGCGGGGAGAGGCGGTTTGCGTATTGGGCGCTCTTCCGCTTCCTCGCTCACTGA
CTCGCTGCGCTCGGTCGTTCGGCTGCGGCGAGCGGTATCAGCTCACTCAAAGGCGGTAATACGGTTATCC
ACAGAATCAGGGGATAACGCAGGAAAGAACATGTGAGCAAAAGGCCAGCAAAAGGCCAGGAACCGTAAAA
AGGCCGCGTTGCTGGCGTTTTTCCATAGGCTCCGCCCCCCTGACGAGCATCACAAAAATCGACGCTCAAG
TCAGAGGTGGCGAAACCCGACAGGACTATAAAGATACCAGGCGTTTCCCCCTGGAAGCTCCCTCGTGCGC
TCTCCTGTTCCGACCCTGCCGCTTACCGGATACCTGTCCGCCTTTCTCCCTTCGGGAAGCGTGGCGCTTT
CTCATAGCTCACGCTGTAGGTATCTCAGTTCGGTGTAGGTCGTTCGCTCCAAGCTGGGCTGTGTGCACGA
ACCCCCCGTTCAGCCCGACCGCTGCGCCTTATCCGGTAACTATCGTCTTGAGTCCAACCCGGTAAGACAC
GACTTATCGCCACTGGCAGCAGCCACTGGTAACAGGATTAGCAGAGCGAGGTATGTAGGCGGTGCTACAG
AGTTCTTGAAGTGGTGGCCTAACTACGGCTACACTAGAAGAACAGTATTTGGTATCTGCGCTCTGCTGAA
GCCAGTTACCTTCGGAAAAAGAGTTGGTAGCTCTTGATCCGGCAAACAAACCACCGCTGGTAGCGGTGGT
TTTTTTGTTTGCAAGCAGCAGATTACGCGCAGAAAAAAAGGATCTCAAGAAGATCCTTTGATCTTTTCTA
CGGGGTCTGACGCTCAGTGGAACGAAAACTCACGTTAAGGGATTTTGGTCATGAGATTATCAAAAAGGAT
CTTCACCTAGATCCTTTTAAATTAAAAATGAAGTTTTAAATCAATCTAAAGTATATATGAGTAAACTTGG
TCTGACAGTTACCAATGCTTAATCAGTGAGGCACCTATCTCAGCGATCTGTCTATTTCGTTCATCCATAG
TTGCCTGACTCCCCGTCGTGTAGATAACTACGATACGGGAGGGCTTACCATCTGGCCCCAGTGCTGCAAT
GATACCGCGAGACCCACGCTCACCGGCTCCAGATTTATCAGCAATAAACCAGCCAGCCGGAAGGGCCGAG
CGCAGAAGTGGTCCTGCAACTTTATCCGCCTCCATCCAGTCTATTAATTGTTGCCGGGAAGCTAGAGTAA
GTAGTTCGCCAGTTAATAGTTTGCGCAACGTTGTTGCCATTGCTACAGGCATCGTGGTGTCACGCTCGTC
GTTTGGTATGGCTTCATTCAGCTCCGGTTCCCAACGATCAAGGCGAGTTACATGATCCCCCATGTTGTGC
AAAAAAGCGGTTAGCTCCTTCGGTCCTCCGATCGTTGTCAGAAGTAAGTTGGCCGCAGTGTTATCACTCA
TGGTTATGGCAGCACTGCATAATTCTCTTACTGTCATGCCATCCGTAAGATGCTTTTCTGTGACTGGTGA
GTACTCAACCAAGTCATTCTGAGAATAGTGTATGCGGCGACCGAGTTGCTCTTGCCCGGCGTCAATACGG
GATAATACCGCGCCACATAGCAGAACTTTAAAAGTGCTCATCATTGGAAAACGTTCTTCGGGGCGAAAAC
TCTCAAGGATCTTACCGCTGTTGAGATCCAGTTCGATGTAACCCACTCGTGCACCCAACTGATCTTCAGC
ATCTTTTACTTTCACCAGCGTTTCTGGGTGAGCAAAAACAGGAAGGCAAAATGCCGCAAAAAAGGGAATA
AGGGCGACACGGAAATGTTGAATACTCATACTCTTCCTTTTTCAATATTATTGAAGCATTTATCAGGGTT
ATTGTCTCATGAGCGGATACATATTTGAATGTATTTAGAAAAATAAACAAATAGGGGTTCCGCGCACATT
TCCCCGAAAAGTGCCACCTGAC
Features (pLannotate 1.2.2; 38 found; start..end, strand, type, name):
     31..83      -  misc_feature   bom (fragment): basis of mobility region from pBR322
    238..617     +  enhancer       CMV enhancer: human cytomegalovirus immediate early enhancer
    618..817     +  promoter       CMV promoter: human cytomegalovirus (CMV) immediate early promoter
    835..1015    +  LTR            5' LTR (truncated): truncated 5' long terminal repeat (LTR) from HIV-1
   1062..1187    +  misc_feature   HIV-1 Ψ: packaging signal of human immunodeficiency virus type 1
   1171..1534    +  CDS            HIV-1 gag (fragment): gag protein from human immunodeficiency virus 1; gag
   1680..1913    +  misc_feature   RRE: The Rev response element (RRE) of HIV-1 allows for Rev-dependent mRNA export from the nucleus to the cytoplasm.
   2290..2390    +  CDS            Rev (fragment): human immunodeficiency virus 1 (HIV-1) Rev protein; rev; enhances nuclear export of unspliced and incompletely spliced viral mRNAs
   2440..2557    +  misc_feature   cPPT/CTS: central polypurine tract and central termination sequence of HIV-1
   2660..2900    -  promoter       U6 promoter: RNA polymerase III promoter for human U6 snRNA
   2914..2979    -  promoter       AmpR promoter (fragment): bla
   3006..3049    +  misc_RNA       gRNA scaffold (fragment): guide RNA scaffold for the Streptococcus pyogenes CRISPR/Cas9 system
   3113..3491    +  promoter       TRE3G promoter: 3rd-generation Tet-responsive promoter that can be activated by binding of Tet-On® 3G
   3491..3514    +  misc_feature   MCS (fragment): multiple cloning site
   3521..7204    +  CDS            LbCpf1: CRISPR-associated protein from Lachnospiraceae bacterium ND2006 (Zetsche et al., 2015)
   7226..7246    +  CDS            SV40 NLS: nuclear localization signal of SV40 (simian virus 40) large T antigen
   7289..9466    +  CDS            CTCF: CTCF_HUMAN - Experimental evidence at protein level: Swiss-Prot protein existence level 1. Chromatin binding factor that binds to DNA sequence specific sites. Involved in transcriptional regulation by binding to chromatin insulators and preventing interaction between promoter and nearby enhancers and silencers. Acts as transcriptional repressor binding to promoters of vertebrate MYC gene and BAG1 gene. Also binds to the PLK and PIM1 promoters. Acts as a transcriptional activator of APP. Regulates APOA1/C3/A4/A5 gene cluster and controls MHC class II gene expression. Plays an essential role in
   9503..9555    +  CDS            P2A (fragment): 2A peptide from porcine teschovirus-1 polyprotein Eukaryotic ribosomes fail to insert a peptide bond between the Gly and Pro residues, yielding separate polypeptides.
   9560..10258   +  CDS            TagBFP: TagBFP is a basic (constitutively fluorescent) blue fluorescent protein published in 2008, derived from Entacmaea quadricolor. It is reported to be a very rapidly-maturing monomer with very low acid sensitivity.
  10262..10280   +  misc_feature   MCS (fragment): pBluescript multiple cloning site
  10280..10868   +  misc_feature   WPRE: woodchuck hepatitis virus posttranscriptional regulatory element
  10805..11386   +  CDS            nef (fragment): NEF_HV1H2 - Experimental evidence at protein level: Swiss-Prot protein existence level 1. Extracellular Nef protein targets CD4(+) T-lymphocytes for apoptosis by interacting with CXCR4 surface receptors. From Human immunodeficiency virus type 1 group M subtype B (isolate HXB2) (HIV-1).
  11393..11573   +  LTR            5' LTR (truncated): truncated 5' long terminal repeat (LTR) from HIV-1
  11605..11829   +  polyA_signal   bGH poly(A) signal: bovine growth hormone polyadenylation signal
  11833..11854   +  promoter       SV40 promoter (fragment): SV40 enhancer and early promoter
  11875..12303   +  rep_origin     f1 ori (sequence partly withheld): f1 bacteriophage origin of replication; arrow indicates direction of (+) strand synthesis
  12356..12566   +  promoter       SV40 promoter: SV40 early promoter
  12622..12669   +  promoter       EM7 promoter: synthetic bacterial promoter&nbsp
  12688..13062   +  CDS            BleoR: antibiotic-binding protein; Sh ble from Streptoalloteichus hindustanus; confers resistance to bleomycin, phleomycin, and Zeocin™
  13072..13197   +  CDS            ble (fragment): BLE_KLEPN - Experimental evidence at protein level: Swiss-Prot protein existence level 1. Binding protein with a strong affinity to the bleomycin family of antibiotics. Binds to CL990; an antimitotic-antibiotic compound. From Klebsiella pneumoniae.
  13192..13313   +  polyA_signal   SV40 poly(A) signal: SV40 polyadenylation signal
  13384..13406   -  protein_bind   lac operator (fragment): The lac repressor binds to the lac operator to inhibit transcription in E. coli. This inhibition can be relieved by adding lactose or isopropyl-β-D-thiogalactopyranoside (IPTG). lac repressor encoded by lacI
  13410..13440   -  promoter       lac promoter: promoter for the E. coli lac operon
  13455..13476   -  protein_bind   CAP binding site: CAP binding activates transcription in the presence of cAMP. E. coli catabolite activator protein
  13489..13581   -  CDS            lacI (fragment): lac repressor; lacI; The lac repressor binds to the lac operator to inhibit transcription in E. coli. This inhibition can be relieved by adding lactose or isopropyl-β-D-thiogalactopyranoside (IPTG).
  13764..14352   -  rep_origin     ori: high-copy-number ColE1/pMB1/pBR322/pUC origin of replication
  14523..15383   -  CDS            AmpR: β-lactamase; bla; confers resistance to ampicillin, carbenicillin, and related antibiotics
  15384..15488   -  promoter       AmpR promoter: bla
