[The description below was written by a language model from this plasmid's Addgene catalogue record and pLannotate feature annotations shown in this document.]
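Description:
FUW-crRNA-2-U6_TRE-dLbCpf1-NLS-hCTCF_Q418A-HA-P2A-tagBFP is an all-in-one, doxycycline-inducible lentiviral transfer plasmid built on the FUW backbone for mammalian expression. It is maintained in E. coli through a high-copy ColE1/pUC-type origin with ampicillin resistance, and it also carries an f1 origin. The viral portion has a CMV enhancer/promoter driving a truncated HIV-1 5' LTR, followed by the Ψ packaging signal, RRE, cPPT/CTS, WPRE and a 3' LTR with a downstream bGH polyadenylation signal. An SV40/EM7-driven bleomycin/Zeocin resistance cassette lies outside the LTRs, so, as the depositor notes, it is not packaged into virus. Transduced cells are instead identified by sorting for TagBFP fluorescence.

Two expression units sit between the LTRs. A human U6 Pol III promoter, oriented opposite to the main cassette, drives crRNA-2, a Cpf1 guide directed to the human MECP2 locus. A Tet-responsive promoter (annotated as TRE3G) drives a single open reading frame encoding human codon-optimized, catalytically inactive LbCpf1 (D832A), an SV40 NLS, human CTCF carrying the Q418A substitution and a C-terminal HA tag. A P2A peptide then releases TagBFP as a separate reporter protein. Induction requires a Tet-On transactivator, which does not appear in the feature table and so would have to be supplied separately.

The design tethers CTCF to a chosen MECP2 site through dCpf1. It comes from work on multiplex epigenome editing of MECP2 in Rett syndrome neurons. The record does not state the functional consequence of Q418A or this mutant's specific role in that work. The sequenced record (15,516 nt) is slightly shorter than the listed total size.
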