Addgene plasmid #194895: FUW-crRNA-2-U6_TRE-dLbCpf1-NLS-hCTCF_Q418A-HA-P2A-tagBFP
Purpose: Dox-inducible all-in-one lentiviral construct to express dCpf1-CTCF-Q418A mutant and crRNA-2 targeting the human MECP2 locus.
Depositing lab: Shawn Liu. Depositing organization: Columbia University. Publication: Multiplex epigenome editing of MECP2 to rescue Rett syndrome neurons. Qian J, Guan X, Xie B, Xu C, Niu J, Tang X, Li CH, Colecraft HM, Jaenisch R, Liu XS. Sci Transl Med. 2023 Jan 18;15(679):eadd4666. doi: 10.1126/scitranslmed.add4666. Epub 2023 Jan 18. PubMed 36652535.
Backbone
  Vector backbone: Fuw
  Backbone size w/o insert (bp): 5946
  Total vector size (bp): 15588
  Modifications to backbone: Fuw-TRE-HA-P2A-tagBFP
  Vector type: Mammalian Expression, Lentiviral
  Selectable markers: tagBFP by FACS
Growth in bacteria
  Bacterial resistance: Ampicillin, 100 μg/mL
  Growth temperature: 30°C
  Growth strain: NEB Stable
  Copy number: High Copy
Gene/Insert 1
  Gene/Insert name: dLbCpf1-NLS-hCTCF_Q418A
  Species: Synthetic
  Insert size (bp): 5946
  Mutation: Human codon optimized catalytically inactive LbCpf1 (dLbCpf1) with mutation of D832A; CTCF with mutations of Q418A
  Promoter: TRE
  Tag / fusion protein: HA (C terminal on insert)
  Cloning method: Gibson Cloning
  Sequencing primers: 5′ cgtatgcagactttactccc; 3′ taaagcagcgtatcc
Gene/Insert 2
  Gene/Insert name: U6-crRNA2
  Species: Synthetic
  Insert size (bp): 316
  Promoter: U6
  Cloning method: Gibson Cloning
  Sequencing primers: 5′ cgggtttattacagggacag
Terms and licenses: Academic/Nonprofit Terms; Industry Terms: Not Available to Industry
Depositor comments: Zeo marker is outside the LTRs and will not be packaged into virus.
How to cite: FUW-crRNA-2-U6_TRE-dLbCpf1-NLS-hCTCF_Q418A-HA-P2A-tagBFP was a gift from Shawn Liu (Addgene plasmid # 194895 ; http://n2t.net/addgene:194895 ; RRID:Addgene_194895)
